Addgene plasmid #229896: AiP12638 - pAAV-AiE0755m-minBG-SYFP2-WPRE3-BGHpA (Alias: CN2638)
Purpose: AiE0755m is an enhancer sequence, designed to drive AAV-mediated transgene expression in specific brain cell types
Depositing lab: Allen Institute for Brain Science & Jonathan Ting. Depositing organization: Allen Institute. Publication: A suite of enhancer AAVs and transgenic mouse lines for genetic access to cortical cell types. Ben-Simon Y, Hooper M, Narayan S, Daigle TL, Dwivedi D, Way SW, Oster A, Stafford DA, Mich JK, Taormina MJ, Martinez RA, Opitz-Araya X, Roth JR, Alexander JR, Allen S, Amster A, Arbuckle J, Ayala A, Baker PM, Bakken TE, Barcelli T, Barta S, Bendrick J, Bertagnolli D, Bielstein C, Bishwakarma P, Bowlus J, Boyer G, Brouner K, Casian B, Casper T, Chakka AB, Chakrabarty R, Chance RK, Chavan S, Clark M, Colbert K, Collman F, Daniel S, Departee M, DiValentin P, Donadio N, Dotson N, Egdorf T, Fliss T, Gabitto M, Garcia J, Gary A, Gasperini M, Gloe J, Goldy J, Gore BB, Graybuck L, Greisman N, Haeseleer F, Halterman C, Haradon Z, Hastings SD, Helback O, Ho W, Hockemeyer D, Huang C, Huff S, Hunker A, Johansen N, Jones D, Juneau Z, Kalmbach B, Kannan M, Khem S, Kussick E, Kutsal R, Larsen R, Lee C, Lee AY, Leibly M, Lenz GH, Li S, Liang E, Lusk N, Madigan Z, Malloy J, Malone J, McCue R, Melchor J, Mollenkopf T, Moosman S, Morin E, Newman D, Ng L, Ngo K, Omstead V, Otto S, Oyama A, Pena N, Pham T, Phillips E, Pom CA, Potekhina L, Ransford S, Ray PL, Rette D, Reynoldson C, Rimorin C, Rocha D, Ruiz A, Sanchez REA, Sawyer L, Sedeno-Cortes A, Sevigny JP, Shapovalova N, Shepard N, Shulga L, Sigler AR, Siverts L, Soliman S, Somasundaram S, Staats B, Stewart K, Szelenyi E, Tieu M, Trader C, Tran A, van Velthoven CTJ, Walker M, Wang Y, Weed N, Wirthlin M, Wood T, Wynalda B, Yao Z, Zhou T, Ariza J, Dee N, Reding M, Ronellenfitch K, Mufti S, Sunkin SM, Smith KA, Esposito L, Waters J, Thyagarajan B, Yao S, Lein ES, Zeng H, Levi BP, Ngai J, Ting JT, Tasic B. Cell. 2025 May 16:S0092-8674(25)00513-6. doi: 10.1016/j.cell.2025.05.002. PubMed 40403729.
Backbone
  Vector backbone: rAAV
  Vector type: AAV
Growth in bacteria
  Bacterial resistance: Ampicillin, 100 μg/mL
  Growth temperature: 30°C
  Growth strain: NEB Stable
  Copy number: High Copy
Gene/Insert
  Gene/Insert name: SYFP2
  Species: Synthetic
  Cloning method: Restriction Enzyme; 5′ cloning site Unknown (unknown if destroyed); 3′ cloning site Unknown (unknown if destroyed)
Terms and licenses: Academic/Nonprofit Terms; Industry Terms: Not Available to Industry
Depositor comments: Allen Institute plasmid alias: CN2638
How to cite: AiP12638 - pAAV-AiE0755m-minBG-SYFP2-WPRE3-BGHpA (Alias: CN2638) was a gift from Allen Institute for Brain Science & Jonathan Ting (Addgene plasmid # 229896 ; http://n2t.net/addgene:229896 ; RRID:Addgene_229896)
