[The description below was written by a language model from this plasmid's Addgene catalogue record and pLannotate feature annotations shown in this document.]
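Description:
AiP12638 - pAAV-AiE0755m-minBG-SYFP2-WPRE3-BGHpA (alias CN2638) is a recombinant AAV transfer plasmid of about 4.5 kb, built to test or exploit a cell-type-selective enhancer in the brain. It is propagated in bacteria through a high-copy ColE1/pUC-type origin and selected with ampicillin via the bla gene and its native promoter. An f1 phage origin is also present, along with short remnants of the pBR322 bom and rop regions. The cassette is flanked by AAV2 inverted terminal repeats, which are the cis elements required for replication and packaging of the intervening DNA into AAV particles. The annotation finds a complete ITR on the 3′ side but only short fragments on the 5′ side, which may reflect the difficulty of sequencing and annotating these structured repeats rather than a real truncation.

Between the ITRs, the construct name indicates that the AiE0755m enhancer is placed upstream of a minimal beta-globin promoter (minBG). Neither element is annotated in the feature table, but both presumably lie in the unannotated stretch between the 5′ ITR fragments and the reporter. A minimal promoter has little activity on its own, so transcription depends on the enhancer, and expression is restricted to cells in which the enhancer is active. The reporter is SYFP2, a rapidly maturing monomeric yellow fluorescent protein derived from Aequorea victoria. It is followed by WPRE3, a shortened woodchuck hepatitis virus posttranscriptional element (detected as two WPRE fragments) that boosts transcript stability and expression, and by the bovine growth hormone polyadenylation signal. The record describes the enhancer as designed to drive AAV-mediated transgene expression in specific brain cell types but does not state which types. The construct belongs to a larger suite of enhancer AAVs for genetic access to cortical cell types.
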