Features (pLannotate 1.2.2; 14 found; start..end, strand, type, name):
     12..39      +  repeat_region  AAV2 ITR (fragment): inverted terminal repeat of adeno-associated virus serotype 2 inverted
     68..95      +  repeat_region  AAV2 ITR (fragment): inverted terminal repeat of adeno-associated virus serotype 2 inverted
    493..1209    +  CDS            SYFP2: SYFP2 is a basic (constitutively fluorescent) yellow fluorescent protein published in 2006, derived from Aequorea victoria. It is reported to be a very rapidly-maturing monomer with moderate acid sensitivity.
   1249..1406    +  misc_feature   WPRE (fragment): woodchuck hepatitis virus posttranscriptional regulatory element
   1412..1492    +  misc_feature   WPRE (fragment): woodchuck hepatitis virus posttranscriptional regulatory element
   1509..1620    +  polyA_signal   bGH poly(A) signal: bovine growth hormone polyadenylation signal
   1738..1878    +  repeat_region  AAV2 ITR: inverted terminal repeat of adeno-associated virus serotype 2 inverted
   1883..1934    -  misc_feature   bom (fragment): basis of mobility region from pBR322
   1953..2408    +  rep_origin     f1 ori (sequence partly withheld): f1 bacteriophage origin of replication; arrow indicates direction of (+) strand synthesis
   2409..2458    -  misc_feature   bom (fragment): basis of mobility region from pBR322
   2560..2595    -  CDS            rop (fragment): Rop protein, which maintains plasmids at low copy number; rop
   2690..2794    +  promoter       AmpR promoter: bla
   2795..3655    +  CDS            AmpR: β-lactamase; bla; confers resistance to ampicillin, carbenicillin, and related antibiotics
   3826..4414    +  rep_origin     ori: high-copy-number ColE1/pMB1/pBR322/pUC origin of replication
>Addgene plasmid #229896 | AiP12638 - pAAV-AiE0755m-minBG-SYFP2-WPRE3-BGHpA (Alias: CN2638) | addgene full sequence | sequence record 460609 | Addgene NGS Result
CCTGCAGGCAGCTGCGCGCTCGCTCGCTCACTGAGGCCGCCCGGGCGTCGGGCGACCTTTGGTCGCCCGG
CCTCAGTGAGCGAGCGAGCGCGCAGAGAGGGAGTGGCCAACTCCATCACTAGGGGTTCCTGCGGCCGCAC
GCGTTGGATCATTTGATGAGTGTTCCAGATAAACACTGGGTCACCATTCACTGAGTTCTGTAACATTTTT
GCAGTGAATAATCAGAGAAACAATGTCTCCTATTTCTAGTGTTGCAAGAGGCAACTAAAGTGGCAATTAT
AATGTCAGCTCTCACTATCATGCTCATTATTGTGCCCTGTTGAGAATGATTTAGAACATTGTTCTTGACT
ATGAGGCTTCTAAGCCCTCCCAGAGTTTATGGGAGCTATTGATGAGCTCGGGCTGGGCATAAAAGTCAGG
GCAGAGCCATCTATTGCTTACATTTGCTTCTGGGATCCAGATCTTTCGAAGCTAGCGCTACCGGTCGCCA
CCATGGTGAGCAAGGGCGAGGAGCTGTTCACCGGGGTGGTGCCCATCCTGGTCGAGCTGGACGGCGACGT
AAACGGCCACAAGTTCAGCGTGTCCGGCGAGGGCGAGGGCGATGCCACCTACGGCAAGCTGACCCTGAAG
CTGATCTGCACCACCGGCAAGCTGCCCGTGCCCTGGCCCACCCTCGTGACCACCCTGGGCTACGGCGTGC
AGTGCTTCGCCCGCTACCCCGACCACATGAAGCAGCACGACTTCTTCAAGTCCGCCATGCCCGAAGGCTA
CGTCCAGGAGCGCACCATCTTCTTCAAGGACGACGGCAACTACAAGACCCGCGCCGAGGTGAAGTTCGAG
GGCGACACCCTGGTGAACCGCATCGAGCTGAAGGGCATCGACTTCAAGGAGGACGGCAACATCCTGGGGC
ACAAGCTGGAGTACAACTACAACAGCCACAACGTCTATATCACCGCCGACAAGCAGAAGAACGGCATCAA
GGCCAACTTCAAGATCCGCCACAACATCGAGGACGGCGGCGTGCAGCTCGCCGACCACTACCAGCAGAAC
ACCCCCATCGGCGACGGCCCCGTGCTGCTGCCCGACAACCACTACCTGAGCTACCAGTCCAAGCTGAGCA
AAGACCCCAACGAGAAGCGCGATCACATGGTCCTGCTGGAGTTCGTGACCGCCGCCGGGATCACTCTCGG
CATGGACGAGCTGTACAAGTAAGTCGACGGCGCGCCGCGGCCGCGAATTCGATATCATAATCAACCTCTG
GATTACAAAATTTGTGAAAGATTGACTGGTATTCTTAACTATGTTGCTCCTTTTACGCTATGTGGATACG
CTGCTTTAATGCCTTTGTATCATGCTATTGCTTCCCGTATGGCTTTCATTTTCTCCTCCTTGTATAAATC
CTGGTTAGTTCTTGCCACGGCGGAACTCATCGCCGCCTGCCTTGCCCGCTGCTGGACAGGGGCTCGGCTG
TTGGGCACTGACAATTCCGTGGCTCGAGAGATCTTCGACTGTGCCTTCTAGTTGCCAGCCATCTGTTGTT
TGCCCCTCCCCCGTGCCTTCCTTGACCCTGGAAGGTGCCACTCCCACTGTCCTTTCCTAATAAAATGAGG
AAATTGCATCGCATTGTCTGAGTAGGTGTCATTCTATTCTGGGGGGTGGGGTGGGGCAGGACAGCAAGGG
GGAGGATTGGGAAGACAATAGCAGGCATGAGATCTCACGTGCGGACCGAGCGGCCGCAGGAACCCCTAGT
GATGGAGTTGGCCACTCCCTCTCTGCGCGCTCGCTCGCTCACTGAGGCCGGGCGACCAAAGGTCGCCCGA
CGCCCGGGCTTTGCCCGGGCGGCCTCAGTGAGCGAGCGAGCGCGCAGCTGCCTGCAGGGGCGCCTGATGC
GGTATTTTCTCCTTACGCATCTGTGCGGTATTTCACACCGCATA
[95 nt withheld, positions 1935-2029]
T
[46 nt withheld, positions 2031-2076]
C
[141 nt withheld, positions 2078-2218]
CCTTTGACGTTGGAGTCCACGTTCTTT
[37 nt withheld, positions 2246-2282]
ACTCTATCTCGGGCTATTCTTTTGATTTATAAGGGATTTTGCCGATTTCGGTCTATTGGTTAAAAAATGA
GCTGATTTAACAAAAATTTAACGCGAATTTTAACAAAATATTAACGTTTACAATTTTATGGTGCACTCTC
AGTACAATCTGCTCTGATGCCGCATAGTTAAGCCAGCCCCGACACCCGCCAACACCCGCTGACGCGCCCT
GACGGGCTTGTCTGCTCCCGGCATCCGCTTACAGACAAGCTGTGACCGTCTCCGGGAGCTGCATGTGTCA
GAGGTTTTCACCGTCATCACCGAAACGCGCGAGACGAAAGGGCCTCGTGATACGCCTATTTTTATAGGTT
AATGTCATGATAATAATGGTTTCTTAGACGTCAGGTGGCACTTTTCGGGGAAATGTGCGCGGAACCCCTA
TTTGTTTATTTTTCTAAATACATTCAAATATGTATCCGCTCATGAGACAATAACCCTGATAAATGCTTCA
ATAATATTGAAAAAGGAAGAGTATGAGTATTCAACATTTCCGTGTCGCCCTTATTCCCTTTTTTGCGGCA
TTTTGCCTTCCTGTTTTTGCTCACCCAGAAACGCTGGTGAAAGTAAAAGATGCTGAAGATCAGTTGGGTG
CACGAGTGGGTTACATCGAACTGGATCTCAACAGCGGTAAGATCCTTGAGAGTTTTCGCCCCGAAGAACG
TTTTCCAATGATGAGCACTTTTAAAGTTCTGCTATGTGGCGCGGTATTATCCCGTATTGACGCCGGGCAA
GAGCAACTCGGTCGCCGCATACACTATTCTCAGAATGACTTGGTTGAGTACTCACCAGTCACAGAAAAGC
ATCTTACGGATGGCATGACAGTAAGAGAATTATGCAGTGCTGCCATAACCATGAGTGATAACACTGCGGC
CAACTTACTTCTGACAACGATCGGAGGACCGAAGGAGCTAACCGCTTTTTTGCACAACATGGGGGATCAT
GTAACTCGCCTTGATCGTTGGGAACCGGAGCTGAATGAAGCCATACCAAACGACGAGCGTGACACCACGA
TGCCTGTAGCAATGGCAACAACGTTGCGCAAACTATTAACTGGCGAACTACTTACTCTAGCTTCCCGGCA
ACAATTAATAGACTGGATGGAGGCGGATAAAGTTGCAGGACCACTTCTGCGCTCGGCCCTTCCGGCTGGC
TGGTTTATTGCTGATAAATCTGGAGCCGGTGAGCGTGGGTCTCGCGGTATCATTGCAGCACTGGGGCCAG
ATGGTAAGCCCTCCCGTATCGTAGTTATCTACACGACGGGGAGTCAGGCAACTATGGATGAACGAAATAG
ACAGATCGCTGAGATAGGTGCCTCACTGATTAAGCATTGGTAACTGTCAGACCAAGTTTACTCATATATA
CTTTAGATTGATTTAAAACTTCATTTTTAATTTAAAAGGATCTAGGTGAAGATCCTTTTTGATAATCTCA
TGACCAAAATCCCTTAACGTGAGTTTTCGTTCCACTGAGCGTCAGACCCCGTAGAAAAGATCAAAGGATC
TTCTTGAGATCCTTTTTTTCTGCGCGTAATCTGCTGCTTGCAAACAAAAAAACCACCGCTACCAGCGGTG
GTTTGTTTGCCGGATCAAGAGCTACCAACTCTTTTTCCGAAGGTAACTGGCTTCAGCAGAGCGCAGATAC
CAAATACTGTTCTTCTAGTGTAGCCGTAGTTAGGCCACCACTTCAAGAACTCTGTAGCACCGCCTACATA
CCTCGCTCTGCTAATCCTGTTACCAGTGGCTGCTGCCAGTGGCGATAAGTCGTGTCTTACCGGGTTGGAC
TCAAGACGATAGTTACCGGATAAGGCGCAGCGGTCGGGCTGAACGGGGGGTTCGTGCACACAGCCCAGCT
TGGAGCGAACGACCTACACCGAACTGAGATACCTACAGCGTGAGCTATGAGAAAGCGCCACGCTTCCCGA
AGGGAGAAAGGCGGACAGGTATCCGGTAAGCGGCAGGGTCGGAACAGGAGAGCGCACGAGGGAGCTTCCA
GGGGGAAACGCCTGGTATCTTTATAGTCCTGTCGGGTTTCGCCACCTCTGACTTGAGCGTCGATTTTTGT
GATGCTCGTCAGGGGGGCGGAGCCTATGGAAAAACGCCAGCAACGCGGCCTTTTTACGGTTCCTGGCCTT
TTGCTGGCCTTTTGCTCACATGT
